Addgene plasmid #217291: pMV-Tc1-4_ST
Purpose: Donor plasmid of Tc1-4_ST Transposon
Depositing lab: Yong E Zhang. Depositing organization: Institute of Zoology, Chinese Academy of Sciences. Publication: Heterologous survey of 130 DNA transposons in human cells highlights their functional divergence and expands the genome engineering toolbox. Zhang T, Tan S, Tang N, Li Y, Zhang C, Sun J, Guo Y, Gao H, Cai Y, Sun W, Wang C, Fu L, Ma H, Wu Y, Hu X, Zhang X, Gee P, Yan W, Zhao Y, Chen Q, Guo B, Wang H, Zhang YE. Cell. 2024 Jul 11;187(14):3741-3760.e30. doi: 10.1016/j.cell.2024.05.007. Epub 2024 Jun 5. PubMed 38843831.
Backbone
  Vector backbone: pMV
  Vector type: Mammalian Expression
Growth in bacteria
  Bacterial resistance: Ampicillin, 100 μg/mL
  Growth temperature: 37°C
  Growth strain: DH5alpha
  Copy number: High Copy
Gene/Insert
  Gene/Insert name: TIRs of Tc1-4_ST transposon
  Species: Synthetic
  Cloning method: Restriction Enzyme; 5′ cloning site Unknown (unknown if destroyed); 3′ cloning site Unknown (unknown if destroyed)
Terms and licenses: Academic/Nonprofit Terms; Industry Terms: Not Available to Industry
How to cite: pMV-Tc1-4_ST was a gift from Yong E Zhang (Addgene plasmid # 217291 ; http://n2t.net/addgene:217291 ; RRID:Addgene_217291)
