[The description below was written by a language model from this plasmid's Addgene catalogue record and pLannotate feature annotations shown in this document.]
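Description:
pMV-Tc1-4_ST is a transposon donor plasmid built on the pMV backbone and classed as a mammalian expression vector. It supplies the terminal inverted repeats (TIRs) of the Tc1-4_ST DNA transposon, recorded as a synthetic insert. In bacteria the roughly 4.9 kb plasmid is maintained at high copy from a ColE1/pUC-type origin and is selected with ampicillin through the β-lactamase gene and its native promoter. A short remnant of lacZα is also detected, presumably left over from the cloning vector.

The annotated mammalian payload is a single reporter and selection cassette. A mouse PGK promoter drives a puromycin N-acetyltransferase coding sequence, followed closely by EGFP and terminated by a bovine growth hormone polyadenylation signal. The short gap between the two open reading frames suggests they are joined by a linker or a self-cleaving peptide, but the feature table does not annotate this element. The TIRs themselves are also not picked up by the automated annotation. In a donor of this design they would be expected to lie in the unannotated regions flanking the cassette, although the record does not give their positions, and the cloning sites are listed as unknown.

No transposase is encoded on this plasmid, so mobilisation would depend on the matching Tc1-4_ST transposase supplied in trans, typically from a separate helper construct. Excision of the TIR-flanked cassette and its integration into the host genome could then be scored by stable puromycin resistance or EGFP fluorescence. The plasmid comes from a survey that tested many DNA transposons for activity in human cells, with the aim of finding new genome engineering tools.
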