Features (pLannotate 1.2.2; 8 found; start..end, strand, type, name):
    118..138     -  CDS            lacZα (fragment): LacZα fragment of β-galactosidase; lacZ fragment
    587..1086    +  promoter       PGK promoter: mouse phosphoglycerate kinase 1 promoter
   1111..1705    +  CDS            PuroR (fragment): puromycin N-acetyltransferase; pac from Streptomyces alboniger; confers resistance to puromycin
   1769..2488    +  CDS            EGFP: the original enhanced GFP (Yang et al., 1996) mammalian codon-optimized
   2516..2740    +  polyA_signal   bGH poly(A) signal: bovine growth hormone polyadenylation signal
   3163..3751    -  rep_origin     ori: high-copy-number ColE1/pMB1/pBR322/pUC origin of replication
   3922..4782    -  CDS            AmpR: β-lactamase; bla; confers resistance to ampicillin, carbenicillin, and related antibiotics
   4783..26      -  promoter       AmpR promoter (across the origin): bla
>Addgene plasmid #217291 | pMV-Tc1-4_ST | addgene full sequence | sequence record 441887 | Addgene NGS Result
AAAAATAAACAAATAGGGGTTCCGCGCACATTTCCCCGAAAAGTGCCACCTGACGTCTAAGAAACCATTA
TTATCATGACATTAACCTATAAAAATAGGCGTATCACGAGGCCCTTTCGTTGTAAAACGACGGCCAGTCG
AACCACGCAATGCGTCTCGATCCGCAGTGTCTTGCGTCTCTCAATTGTACAGTCATGGCCAAAAGTTTTG
GCAGTGACATAAATTTTGTGTTTTGCAAAGTTTGCTGCTTAAGCTGTTGTGGTGTTCATTCACATTGTTT
CTAGATTATTGTGTAGAGTGATCAGATGCATTTTAAATAATTTGCTAAAAGCTTCATTGGCCAAAAAATG
AACTTTTCACAAAAAAACTAATTTCACTGTTTTTTGATCCTGACACAAAATGACCAGCTAACATTAATTG
ACTAATCATATCAGCAGCACATGTGAAAGTGTGAATGAGTACTAGTCAGGTAGAAATCACTATCATACTA
ATTAGATTGTAAGAGCAGACTGATTGCTATAAAAGGAGGGAAGAAGCGCTTCCAATCATTGTGTTCTTGT
TAGCAACCGGTGCTAGCAATTCTACCGGGTAGGGGAGGCGCTTTTCCCAAGGCAGTCTGGAGCATGCGCT
TTAGCAGCCCCGCTGGGCACTTGGCGCTACACAAGTGGCCTCTGGCCTCGCACACATTCCACATCCACCG
GTAGGCGCCAACCGGCTCCGTTCTTTGGTGGCCCCTTCGCGCCACCTTCTACTCCTCCCCTAGTCAGGAA
GTTCCCCCCCGCCCCGCAGCTCGCGTCGTGCAGGACGTGACAAATGGAAGTAGCACGTCTCACTAGTCTC
GTGCAGATGGACAGCACCGCTGAGCAATGGAAGCGGGTAGGCCTTTGGGGCAGCGGCCAATAGCAGCTTT
GCTCCTTCGCTTTCTGGGCTCAGAGGCTGGGAAGGGGTGGGTCCGGGGGCGGGCTCAGGGGCGGGCTCAG
GGGCGGGGCGGGCGCCCGAAGGTCCTCCGGAGGCCCGGCATTCTGCACGCTTCAAAAGCGCACGTCTGCC
GCGCTGTTCTCCTCTTCCTCATCTCCGGGCCTTTCGACCTGCAGCCAACGCCACCATGGGGACCGAGTAC
AAGCCCACGGTGCGCCTCGCCACCCGCGACGACGTCCCCCGGGCCGTACGCACCCTCGCCGCCGCGTTCG
CCGACTACCCCGCCACGCGCCACACCGTCGACCCGGACCGCCACATCGAGCGGGTCACCGAGCTGCAAGA
ACTCTTCCTCACGCGCGTCGGGCTCGACATCGGCAAGGTGTGGGTCGCGGACGACGGCGCCGCGGTGGCG
GTCTGGACCACGCCGGAGAGCGTCGAAGCGGGGGCGGTGTTCGCCGAGATCGGCCCGCGCATGGCCGAGT
TGAGCGGTTCCCGGCTGGCCGCGCAGCAACAGATGGAAGGCCTCCTGGCGCCGCACCGGCCCAAGGAGCC
CGCGTGGTTCCTGGCCACCGTCGGCGTCTCGCCCGACCACCAGGGCAAGGGTCTGGGCAGCGCCGTCGTG
CTCCCCGGAGTGGAGGCGGCCGAGCGCGCCGGGGTGCCCGCCTTCCTGGAGACCTCCGCGCCCCGCAACC
TCCCCTTCTACGAGCGGCTCGGCTTCACCGTCACCGCCGACGTCGAGGTGCCCGAAGGACCGCGCACCTG
GTGCATGACCCGCAAGCCCGGTGCCATCGATGCCACTAACTTCTCCCTGTTGAAACAAGCAGGGGATGTC
GAAGAGAATCCCGGGCCAATGGTGAGCAAGGGCGAGGAGCTGTTCACCGGGGTGGTGCCCATCCTGGTCG
AGCTGGACGGCGACGTAAACGGCCACAAGTTCAGCGTGTCCGGCGAGGGCGAGGGCGATGCCACCTACGG
CAAGCTGACCCTGAAGTTCATCTGCACCACCGGCAAGCTGCCCGTGCCCTGGCCCACCCTCGTGACCACC
CTGACCTACGGCGTGCAGTGCTTCAGCCGCTACCCCGACCACATGAAGCAGCACGACTTCTTCAAGTCCG
CCATGCCCGAAGGCTACGTCCAGGAGCGCACCATCTTCTTCAAGGACGACGGCAACTACAAGACCCGCGC
CGAGGTGAAGTTCGAGGGCGACACCCTGGTGAACCGCATCGAGCTGAAGGGCATCGACTTCAAGGAGGAC
GGCAACATCCTGGGGCACAAGCTGGAGTACAACTACAACAGCCACAACGTCTATATCATGGCCGACAAGC
AGAAGAACGGCATCAAGGTGAACTTCAAGATCCGCCACAACATCGAGGACGGCAGCGTGCAGCTCGCCGA
CCACTACCAGCAGAACACCCCCATCGGCGACGGCCCCGTGCTGCTGCCCGACAACCACTACCTGAGCACC
CAGTCCGCCCTGAGCAAAGACCCCAACGAGAAGCGCGATCACATGGTCCTGCTGGAGTTCGTGACCGCCG
CCGGGATCACTCTCGGCATGGACGAGCTGTACAAGTAATTAATTAAGCTCGCTGATCAGCCTCGACTGTG
CCTTCTAGTTGCCAGCCATCTGTTGTTTGCCCCTCCCCCGTGCCTTCCTTGACCCTGGAAGGTGCCACTC
CCACTGTCCTTTCCTAATAAAATGAGGAAATTGCATCGCATTGTCTGAGTAGGTGTCATTCTATTCTGGG
GGGTGGGGTGGGGCAGGACAGCAAGGGGGAGGATTGGGAAGACAATAGCAGGCATGCTGGGGATGCGGTG
GGCTCTATGGCTTCTGAGGCGCGCCCTCGAGCTCATTATATTTTTTGCCAATAAAAGCCTTTAAAACTTA
TGATATGCTTATCATTGTTTTTCAGTATACCATAGAAACATGTGGAAAAATAATCTACAAATACTGAAGC
AGCAAACTTTGCAAAACACAAAATTTATGTCACTGCCAAAACTTTTGGCCATGACTGTAGGGCCCAGAGA
CGGAGTCACTGCCAACCGAGACGGTCATAGCTGTTTCCTGTGTGCCGCTTCCTCGCTCACTGACTCGCTG
CGCTCGGTCGTTCGGCTGCGGCGAGCGGTATCAGCTCACTCAAAGGCGGTAATACGGTTACCCACAGAAT
CAGGGGATAACGCAGGAAAGAACATGTGAGCAAAAGGCCAGCAAAAGGCCAGGAACCGTAAAAAGGCCGC
GTTGCTGGCGTTTTTCCATAGGCTCCGCCCCCCTGACGAGCATCACAAAAATCGACGCTCAAGTCAGAGG
TGGCGAAACCCGACAGGACTATAAAGATACCAGGCGTTTCCCCCTGGAAGCTCCCTCGTGCGCTCTCCTG
TTCCGACCCTGCCGCTTACCGGATACCTGTCCGCCTTTCTCCCTTCGGGAAGCGTGGCGCTTTCTCATAG
CTCACGCTGTAGGTATCTCAGTTCGGTGTAGGTCGTTCGCTCCAAGCTGGGCTGTGTGCACGAACCCCCC
GTTCAGCCCGACCGCTGCGCCTTATCCGGTAACTATCGTCTTGAGTCCAACCCGGTAAGACACGACTTAT
CGCCACTGGCAGCAGCCACTGGTAACAGGATTAGCAGAGCGAGGTATGTAGGCGGTGCTACAGAGTTCTT
GAAGTGGTGGCCTAACTACGGCTACACTAGAAGAACAGTATTTGGTATCTGCGCTCTGCTGAAGCCAGTT
ACCTTCGGAAAAAGAGTTGGTAGCTCTTGATCCGGCAAACAAACCACCGCTGGTAGCGGTGGTTTTTTTG
TTTGCAAGCAGCAGATTACGCGCAGAAAAAAAGGATCTCAAGAAGATCCTTTGATCTTTTCTACGGGGTC
TGACGCTCAGTGGAACGAAAACTCACGTTAAGGGATTTTGGTCATGAGATTATCAAAAAGGATCTTCACC
TAGATCCTTTTAAATTAAAAATGAAGTTTTAAATCAATCTAAAGTATATATGAGTAAACTTGGTCTGACA
GTTACCAATGCTTAATCAGTGAGGCACCTATCTCAGCGATCTGTCTCTTTCGTTCATCCATAGTTGCCTG
ACTCCCCGTCGTGTAGATAACTACGATACGGGAGGGCTTACCATCTGGCCCCAGTGCTGCAATAATACCG
CGGGACCCACGCTCACCGGCTCCAGATTTATCAGCAATAAACCAGCCAGCCGGAAGGGCCGAGCGCAGAA
GTGGTCCTGCAACTTTATCCGCCTCCATCCAGTCTATTAATTGTTGCCGGGAAGCTAGAGTAAGTAGTTC
GCCAGTTAATAGTTTGCGCAACGTTGTTGCCATCGCTACAGGCATCGTGGTATCACGCTCGTCGTTTGGT
ATGGCTTCATTCAGCTCCGGTTCCCAACGATCAAGGCGAGTTACATGATCCCCCATGTTGCGCAAAAAAG
CGGTTAGCTCCTTCGGTCCTCCGATCGTTGTCAGAAGTAAGTTGGCCGCCGTGTTATCACTCATGGTTAT
GGCAGCACTACATAATTCTCTTACTGTCATGCCATCCGTAAGATGCTTTTCTGTGACTGGTGAGTACTCA
ACCAAGTCATTCTGAGAATAGTGTATGCGGCGACCGAGTTGCTCTTGCCCGGCGTCAATACGGGATAATA
CCGCGCCACATAGCAGAACTTTAAAAGTGCTCATCATTGGAAAACGTTCTTCGGGGCGAAAACTCTCAAG
GATCTTACCGCTGTTGAGATCCAGTTCGATGTAACCCACTCGTGCACCCAACTGATCTTCAGCATCTTTT
ACTTTCACCAGCGTTTCTGGGTGAGCAAAAACAGGAAGGCAAAATGCCGCAAAAAAGGGAATAAGGGCGA
CACGGAAATGTTGAATACTCATACTCTTCCTTTTTCAATATTATTGAAGCATTTATCAGGGTTATTGTCT
CATGAGCGGATACATATTTGAATGTATTTAG
